Addgene plasmid #201171: pRetroX-TRE3G_NT-GSDMD_C39A
Purpose: Dox-inducible expression of NT-GSDMD gene in mammalian cells by retroviral transduction
Depositing lab: Jonathan Kagan. Depositing organization: Boston Children's Hospital. Publication: Gasdermin D pore-forming activity is redox-sensitive. Devant P, Borsic E, Ngwa EM, Xiao H, Chouchani ET, Thiagarajah JR, Hafner-Bratkovic I, Evavold CL, Kagan JC. Cell Rep. 2023 Jan 31;42(1):112008. doi: 10.1016/j.celrep.2023.112008. Epub 2023 Jan 19. PubMed 36662620.
Backbone
  Vector backbone: pRetroX-TRE3G
  Backbone size w/o insert (bp): 6600
  Vector type: Retroviral
  Selectable markers: Puromycin
Growth in bacteria
  Bacterial resistance: Ampicillin, 100 μg/mL
  Growth temperature: 37°C
  Growth strain: NEB Stable
  Copy number: High Copy
Gene/Insert
  Gene/Insert name: Gasdermin D N-terminal domain (alt name: GSDMD)
  Species: M. musculus (mouse)
  Insert size (bp): 831
  Mutation: aa1-276 only, C39A
  Entrez Gene: Gsdmd (a.k.a. 1810036L03Rik, DF5L, Dfna5l, GsdmD-1, Gsdmdc1, M2-4)
  Promoter: TRE3G
  Cloning method: Restriction Enzyme; 5′ cloning site BamHI (not destroyed); 3′ cloning site EcoRI (not destroyed)
  Sequencing primers: 5′ LNCX_fwd; 3′ MSCV-rev
Terms and licenses: Academic/Nonprofit Terms; Industry Terms: Not Available to Industry
Depositor comments: AE71
How to cite: pRetroX-TRE3G_NT-GSDMD_C39A was a gift from Jonathan Kagan (Addgene plasmid # 201171 ; http://n2t.net/addgene:201171 ; RRID:Addgene_201171)
