[The description below was written by a language model from this plasmid's Addgene catalogue record and pLannotate feature annotations shown in this document.]
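Description:
pRetroX-TRE3G_NT-GSDMD_C39A is a self-inactivating gammaretroviral vector, built on the pRetroX-TRE3G backbone, for doxycycline-inducible expression of a mutant gasdermin D N-terminal fragment in mammalian cells. In bacteria the roughly 7.4 kb plasmid is maintained through a high-copy ColE1/pUC-type origin and selected with ampicillin via the β-lactamase gene. Small rop and bom fragments and an SV40 enhancer/early promoter segment are also annotated in the plasmid backbone outside the viral region.

The viral genome is transcribed in packaging cells from a hybrid 5′ end in which the CMV enhancer and promoter are fused to a truncated LTR. This is followed by the Ψ packaging signal and a truncated, start-codon-less gag region that supports efficient encapsidation. The 3′ LTR carries a U3 deletion, so after reverse transcription and integration the LTRs are transcriptionally silenced and expression depends on the internal promoters.

The first of these is TRE3GV, a third-generation Tet-responsive promoter that is activated only when a Tet-On 3G transactivator binds in the presence of doxycycline. The transactivator is not encoded on this plasmid and must be supplied separately. TRE3GV drives the insert, cloned between BamHI and EcoRI, which encodes residues 1–276 of mouse GSDMD with a C39A substitution. This N-terminal domain is the pore-forming fragment normally released by inflammatory caspase cleavage to promote pyroptosis, so tight inducible control suits its expression. No epitope tag or reporter is annotated. Downstream, a mouse PGK promoter drives puromycin N-acetyltransferase for selection of transduced cells. The associated work concerns the redox sensitivity of gasdermin D pore formation, consistent with use of this cysteine mutant to test the role of that residue.
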