Features (pLannotate 1.2.2; 18 found; start..end, strand, type, name):
    309..512     +  promoter       CMV promoter: human cytomegalovirus (CMV) immediate early promoter
    513..688     +  LTR            5' LTR (truncated): truncated long terminal repeat from Moloney murine sarcoma virus
    810..1084    +  misc_feature   MESV Ψ (fragment): packaging signal of murine embryonic stem cell virus
   1151..1567    +  CDS            gag (truncated): truncated Moloney murine leukemia virus (MMLV) gag gene lacking the start codon
   1607..1956    +  promoter       TRE3GV promoter: 3rd-generation Tet-responsive promoter that can be activated by binding of Tet-On® 3G, optimized for retroviral and lentiviral vectors
   1969..2796    +  CDS            Gsdmd (fragment): GSDMD_MOUSE - Also known as Gsdmdc1. Experimental evidence at protein level: Swiss-Prot protein existence level 1. [Gasdermin-D, N-terminal]: Promotes pyroptosis in response to microbial infection and danger signals (PubMed:26375003, PubMed:26375259, PubMed:26611636, PubMed:27383986, PubMed:27385778, PubMed:27418190, PubMed:32820063). Produced by the cleavage of gasdermin-D by inflammatory caspases CASP1 or CASP4/CASP11 in response to canonical, as well as non-canonical (such as cytosolic LPS) inflammasome activators (PubMed:26375003, PubMed:26375259, PubMed:26611636, PubMed:27383986, PubMed:2
   2811..3310    +  promoter       PGK promoter: mouse phosphoglycerate kinase 1 promoter
   3331..3930    +  CDS            PuroR: puromycin N-acetyltransferase; pac from Streptomyces alboniger; confers resistance to puromycin
   3997..4069    +  CDS            env (fragment): murine leukemia virus gPr80 envelope polyprotein precursor; env; proteolytically cleaved into gp70SU and p15TM subunits
   4111..4536    +  LTR            3' LTR (ΔU3): self-inactivating 3' long terminal repeat (LTR) from Moloney murine leukemia virus
   4605..4645    +  CDS            rop (fragment): Rop protein, which maintains plasmids at low copy number; rop
   4747..4785    +  misc_feature   bom (fragment): basis of mobility region from pBR322
   4802..5131    +  promoter       SV40 promoter: SV40 enhancer and early promoter
   5137..5238    +  misc_feature   bom (fragment): basis of mobility region from pBR322
   5424..6012    -  rep_origin     ori: high-copy-number ColE1/pMB1/pBR322/pUC origin of replication
   6183..7043    -  CDS            AmpR: β-lactamase; bla; confers resistance to ampicillin, carbenicillin, and related antibiotics
   7044..7148    -  promoter       AmpR promoter: bla
   7334..308     +  enhancer       CMV enhancer (across the origin): human cytomegalovirus immediate early enhancer
>Addgene plasmid #201171 | pRetroX-TRE3G_NT-GSDMD_C39A | addgene full sequence | sequence record 393707 | Addgene NGS Result
TCCGCGTTACATAACTTACGGTAAATGGCCCGCCTGGCTGACCGCCCAACGACCCCCGCCCATTGACGTC
AATAATGACGTATGTTCCCATAGTAACGCCAATAGGGACTTTCCATTGACGTCAATGGGTGGAGTATTTA
CGGTAAACTGCCCACTTGGCAGTACATCAAGTGTATCATATGCCAAGTACGCCCCCTATTGACGTCAATG
ACGGTAAATGGCCCGCCTGGCATTATGCCCAGTACATGACCTTATGGGACTTTCCTACTTGGCAGTACAT
CTACGTATTAGTCATCGCTATTACCATGGTGATGCGGTTTTGGCAGTACATCAATGGGCGTGGATAGCGG
TTTGACTCACGGGGATTTCCAAGTCTCCACCCCATTGACGTCAATGGGAGTTTGTTTTGGCACCAAAATC
AACGGGACTTTCCAAAATGTCGTAACAACTCCGCCCCATTGACGCAAATGGGCGGTAGGCGTGTACGGTG
GGAGGTCTATATAAGCAGAGCTCAATAAAAGAGCCCACAACCCCTCACTCGGCGCGCCAGTCTTCCGATA
GACTGCGTCGCCCGGGTACCCGTATTCCCAATAAAGCCTCTTGCTGTTTGCATCCGAATCGTGGTCTCGC
TGTTCCTTGGGAGGGTCTCCTCTGAGTGATTGACTACCCACGACGGGGGTCTTTCATTTGGGGGCTCGTC
CGGGATTTGGAGACCCCTGCCCAGGGACCACCGACCCACCACCGGGAGGTAAGCTGGCCAGCAACTTATC
TGTGTCTGTCCGATTGTCTAGTGTCTATGTTTGATGTTATGCGCCTGCGTCTGTACTAGTTAGCTAACTA
GCTCTGTATCTGGCGGACCCGTGGTGGAACTGACGAGTTCTGAACACCCGGCCGCAACCCTGGGAGACGT
CCCAGGGACTTTGGGGGCCGTTTTTGTGGCCCGACCTGAGGAAGGGAGTCGATGTGGAATCCGACCCCGT
CAGGATATGTGGTTCTGGTAGGAGACGAGAACCTAAAACAGTTCCCGCCTCCGTCTGAATTTTTGCTTTC
GGTTTGGAACCGAAGCCGCGCGTCTTGTCTGCTGCAGCGCTGCAGCATCGTTCTGTGTTGTCTCTGTCTG
ACTGTGTTTCTGTATTTGTCTGAAAATTAGGGCCAGACTGTTACCACTCCCTTAAGTTTGACCTTAGGTC
ACTGGAAAGATGTCGAGCGGATCGCTCACAACCAGTCGGTAGATGTCAAGAAGAGACGTTGGGTTACCTT
CTGCTCTGCAGAATGGCCAACCTTTAACGTCGGATGGCCGCGAGACGGCACCTTTAACCGAGACCTCATC
ACCCAGGTTAAGATCAAGGTCTTTTCACCTGGCCCGCATGGACACCCAGACCAGGTCCCCTACATCGTGA
CCTGGGAAGCCTTGGCTTTTGACCCCCCTCCCTGGGTCAAGCCCTTTGTACACCCTAAGCCTCCGCCTCC
TCTTCCTCCATCCGCCCCGTCTCTCCCCCTTGAACCTCCTCGTTCGACCCCGCCTCGATCCTCCCTTTAT
CCAGCCCTCACTCCTTCTCTAGGCGCCGGAATTGAAGATCTCGATGAGGCCCTTTCGTCTTCACTCGAGT
TTACTCCCTATCAGTGATAGAGAACGTATGAAGAGTTTACTCCCTATCAGTGATAGAGAACGTATGCAGA
CTTTACTCCCTATCAGTGATAGAGAACGTATAAGGAGTTTACTCCCTATCAGTGATAGAGAACGTATGAC
CAGTTTACTCCCTATCAGTGATAGAGAACGTATCTACAGTTTACTCCCTATCAGTGATAGAGAACGTATA
TCCAGTTTACTCCCTATCAGTGATAGAGAACGTATGTCGAGGTAGGCGTGTACGGTGGGCGCCTATAAAA
GCAGAGCTCGTTTAGTGAACCGTCAGATCGCCTGGAGCAATTCCACAACACTTTTGTCTTATACTTGGAT
CCGCCACCATGCCATCGGCCTTTGAGAAAGTGGTCAAGAATGTGATCAAGGAGGTAAGCGGCAGCAGAGG
CGATCTCATTCCGGTGGACAGCCTGCGGAACTCCACCAGCTTCAGGCCCTACGCCCTTCTGAACAGGAAA
TTTTCAAGCTCAAGGTTCTGGAAACCCCGTTATTCATGTGTCAACCTGTCAATCAAGGACATCCTGGAGC
CCAGTGCTCCAGAACCAGAACCGGAGTGTTTTGGCTCCTTCAAAGTCTCTGATGTCGTCGATGGGAACAT
TCAGGGCAGAGTGATGTTGTCAGGCATGGGAGAAGGGAAAATTTCTGGTGGGGCTGCAGTGTCTGACAGT
TCCAGTGCCTCCATGAATGTGTGTATACTGCGTGTGACTCAGAAGACCTGGGAGACCATGCAGCATGAAA
GGCACCTTCAGCAGCCTGAGAACAAAATCCTGCAACAGCTTCGGAGTCGTGGGGATGACCTGTTTGTGGT
GACCGAGGTGCTGCAGACAAAGGAGGAAGTGCAGATCACTGAGGTCCACAGCCAAGAGGGCTCAGGCCAG
TTTACGCTGCCTGGAGCTTTATGCTTGAAGGGTGAAGGCAAGGGCCACCAAAGCCGGAAGAAGATGGTGA
CCATTCCTGCAGGCAGCATCCTGGCATTCCGAGTGGCCCAACTGCTTATTGGCTCTAAATGGGATATCCT
TCTCGTCTCAGATGAGAAACAGAGGACCTTTGAGCCCTCCTCAGGTGACAGAAAAGCAGTGGGCCAGAGG
CACCATGGCCTCAATGTGCTTGCTGCGCTTTGTTCCATCGGAAAGCAGCTCAGTCTCCTGTCAGATTAGG
GAATTCTACCGGGTAGGGGAGGCGCTTTTCCCAAGGCAGTCTGGAGCATGCGCTTTAGCAGCCCCGCTGG
GCACTTGGCGCTACACAAGTGGCCTCTGGCCTCGCACACATTCCACATCCACCGGTAGGCGCCAACCGGC
TCCGTTCTTTGGTGGCCCCTTCGCGCCACCTTCTACTCCTCCCCTAGTCAGGAAGTTCCCCCCCGCCCCG
CAGCTCGCGTCGTGCAGGACGTGACAAATGGAAGTAGCACGTCTCACTAGTCTCGTGCAGATGGACAGCA
CCGCTGAGCAATGGAAGCGGGTAGGCCTTTGGGGCAGCGGCCAATAGCAGCTTTGCTCCTTCGCTTTCTG
GGCTCAGAGGCTGGGAAGGGGTGGGTCCGGGGGCGGGCTCAGGGGCGGGCTCAGGGGCGGGGCGGGCGCC
CGAAGGTCCTCCGGAGGCCCGGCATTCTGCACGCTTCAAAAGCGCACGTCTGCCGCGCTGTTCTCCTCTT
CCTCATCTCCGGGCCTTTCGACCTGCAGCCCAAGCTTACCATGACCGAGTACAAGCCCACGGTGCGCCTC
GCCACCCGCGACGACGTCCCCAGGGCCGTACGCACCCTCGCCGCCGCGTTCGCCGACTACCCCGCCACGC
GCCACACCGTCGATCCGGACCGCCACATCGAGCGGGTCACCGAGCTGCAAGAACTCTTCCTCACGCGCGT
CGGGCTCGACATCGGCAAGGTGTGGGTCGCGGACGACGGCGCCGCGGTGGCGGTCTGGACCACGCCGGAG
AGCGTCGAAGCGGGGGCGGTGTTCGCCGAGATCGGCCCGCGCATGGCCGAGTTGAGCGGTTCCCGGCTGG
CCGCGCAGCAACAGATGGAAGGCCTCCTGGCGCCGCACCGGCCCAAGGAGCCCGCGTGGTTCCTGGCCAC
CGTCGGCGTCTCGCCCGACCACCAGGGCAAGGGTCTGGGCAGCGCCGTCGTGCTCCCCGGAGTGGAGGCG
GCCGAGCGCGCCGGGGTGCCCGCCTTCCTGGAGACCTCCGCGCCCCGCAACCTCCCCTTCTACGAGCGGC
TCGGCTTCACCGTCACCGCCGACGTCGAGGTGCCCGAAGGACCGCGCACCTGGTGCATGACCCGCAAGCC
CGGTGCCTGACGCCCGCCCCACGACCCGCAGCGCCCGACCGAAAGGAGCGCACGACCCCATGCATCGGCG
TCTCGAGATATCAGTGGTCCAGGCTCTAGTTTTGACTCAACAATATCACCAGCTGAAGCCTATAGAGTAC
GAGCCATAGATAAAATAAAAGATTTTATTTAGTCTCCAGAAAAAGGGGGGAATGAAAGACCCCACCTGTA
GGTTTGGCAAGCTAGCTTAAGTAACGCCATTTTGCAAGGCATGGAAAAATACATAACTGAGAATAGAGAA
GTTCAGATCAAGGTCAGGAACAGATGGAACAGGGTCGACCCTAGAGAACCATCAGATGTTTCCAGGGTGC
CCCAAGGACCTGAAATGACCCTGTGCCTTATTTGAACTAACCAATCAGTTCGCTTCTCGCTTCTGTTCGC
GCGCTTCTGCTCCCCGAGCTCAATAAAAGAGCCCACAACCCCTCACTCGGGGCGCCAGTCCTCCGATTGA
CTGAGTCGCCCGGGTACCCGTGTATCCAATAAACCCTCTTGCAGTTGCATCCGACTTGTGGTCTCGCTGT
TCCTTGGGAGGGTCTCCTCTGAGTGATTGACTACCCGTCAGCGGGGGTCTTTCATTTGGGGGCTCGTCCG
GGATCGGGAGACCCCTGCCCAGGGACCACCGACCCACCACCGGGAGGTAAGCTGGCTGCCTCGCGCGTTT
CGGTGATGACGGTGAAAACCTCTGACACATGCAGCTCCCGGAGACGGTCACAGCTTGTCTGTAAGCGGAT
GCCGGGAGCAGACAAGCCCGTCAGGGCGCGTCAGCGGGTGTTGGCGGGTGTCGGGGCGCAGCCATGACCC
AGTCACGTAGCGATAGCGGAGTGTAGATCCGGCTGTGGAATGTGTGTCAGTTAGGGTGTGGAAAGTCCCC
AGGCTCCCCAGCAGGCAGAAGTATGCAAAGCATGCATCTCAATTAGTCAGCAACCAGGTGTGGAAAGTCC
CCAGGCTCCCCAGCAGGCAGAAGTATGCAAAGCATGCATCTCAATTAGTCAGCAACCATAGTCCCGCCCC
TAACTCCGCCCATCCCGCCCCTAACTCCGCCCAGTTCCGCCCATTCTCCGCCCCATGGCTGACTAATTTT
TTTTATTTATGCAGAGGCCGAGGCCGCCTCGGCCTCTGAGCTATTCCAGAAGTAGTGAGGAGGCTTTTTT
GGAGGCCTAGGCTTTTGCAAAAAGCTTACTGGCTTAACTATGCGGCATCAGAGCAGATTGTACTGAGAGT
GCACCATATGCGGTGTGAAATACCGCACAGATGCGTAAGGAGAAAATACCGCATCAGGCGCTCTTCCGCT
TCCTCGCTCACTGACTCGCTGCGCTCGGTCGTTCGGCTGCGGCGAGCGGTATCAGCTCACTCAAAGGCGG
TAATACGGTTATCCACAGAATCAGGGGATAACGCAGGAAAGAACATGTGAGCAAAAGGCCAGCAAAAGGC
CAGGAACCGTAAAAAGGCCGCGTTGCTGGCGTTTTTCCATAGGCTCCGCCCCCCTGACGAGCATCACAAA
AATCGACGCTCAAGTCAGAGGTGGCGAAACCCGACAGGACTATAAAGATACCAGGCGTTTCCCCCTGGAA
GCTCCCTCGTGCGCTCTCCTGTTCCGACCCTGCCGCTTACCGGATACCTGTCCGCCTTTCTCCCTTCGGG
AAGCGTGGCGCTTTCTCATAGCTCACGCTGTAGGTATCTCAGTTCGGTGTAGGTCGTTCGCTCCAAGCTG
GGCTGTGTGCACGAACCCCCCGTTCAGCCCGACCGCTGCGCCTTATCCGGTAACTATCGTCTTGAGTCCA
ACCCGGTAAGACACGACTTATCGCCACTGGCAGCAGCCACTGGTAACAGGATTAGCAGAGCGAGGTATGT
AGGCGGTGCTACAGAGTTCTTGAAGTGGTGGCCTAACTACGGCTACACTAGAAGGACAGTATTTGGTATC
TGCGCTCTGCTGAAGCCAGTTACCTTCGGAAAAAGAGTTGGTAGCTCTTGATCCGGCAAACAAACCACCG
CTGGTAGCGGTGGTTTTTTTGTTTGCAAGCAGCAGATTACGCGCAGAAAAAAAGGATCTCAAGAAGATCC
TTTGATCTTTTCTACGGGGTCTGACGCTCAGTGGAACGAAAACTCACGTTAAGGGATTTTGGTCATGAGA
TTATCAAAAAGGATCTTCACCTAGATCCTTTTAAATTAAAAATGAAGTTTTAAATCAATCTAAAGTATAT
ATGAGTAAACTTGGTCTGACAGTTACCAATGCTTAATCAGTGAGGCACCTATCTCAGCGATCTGTCTATT
TCGTTCATCCATAGTTGCCTGACTCCCCGTCGTGTAGATAACTACGATACGGGAGGGCTTACCATCTGGC
CCCAGTGCTGCAATGATACCGCGAGACCCACGCTCACCGGCTCCAGATTTATCAGCAATAAACCAGCCAG
CCGGAAGGGCCGAGCGCAGAAGTGGTCCTGCAACTTTATCCGCCTCCATCCAGTCTATTAATTGTTGCCG
GGAAGCTAGAGTAAGTAGTTCGCCAGTTAATAGTTTGCGCAACGTTGTTGCCATTGCTGCAGGCATCGTG
GTGTCACGCTCGTCGTTTGGTATGGCTTCATTCAGCTCCGGTTCCCAACGATCAAGGCGAGTTACATGAT
CCCCCATGTTGTGCAAAAAAGCGGTTAGCTCCTTCGGTCCTCCGATCGTTGTCAGAAGTAAGTTGGCCGC
AGTGTTATCACTCATGGTTATGGCAGCACTGCATAATTCTCTTACTGTCATGCCATCCGTAAGATGCTTT
TCTGTGACTGGTGAGTACTCAACCAAGTCATTCTGAGAATAGTGTATGCGGCGACCGAGTTGCTCTTGCC
CGGCGTCAACACGGGATAATACCGCGCCACATAGCAGAACTTTAAAAGTGCTCATCATTGGAAAACGTTC
TTCGGGGCGAAAACTCTCAAGGATCTTACCGCTGTTGAGATCCAGTTCGATGTAACCCACTCGTGCACCC
AACTGATCTTCAGCATCTTTTACTTTCACCAGCGTTTCTGGGTGAGCAAAAACAGGAAGGCAAAATGCCG
CAAAAAAGGGAATAAGGGCGACACGGAAATGTTGAATACTCATACTCTTCCTTTTTCAATATTATTGAAG
CATTTATCAGGGTTATTGTCTCATGAGCGGATACATATTTGAATGTATTTAGAAAAATAAACAAATAGGG
GTTCCGCGCACATTTCCCCGAAAAGTGCCACCTGACGTCTAAGAAACCATTATTATCATGACATTAACCT
ATAAAAATAGGCGTATCACGAGGCCCTTTCGTCTTCAAGAATTAGCTTGGCCATTGCATACGTTGTATCC
ATATCATAATATGTACATTTATATTGGCTCATGTCCAACATTACCGCCATGTTGACATTGATTATTGACT
AGTTATTAATAGTAATCAATTACGGGGTCATTAGTTCATAGCCCATATATGGAGT
