>Addgene plasmid #201171 | pRetroX-TRE3G_NT-GSDMD_C39A | depositor partial sequence | sequence record 390346 | NT-GSDMD insert
ATGCCATCGGCCTTTGAGAAAGTGGTCAAGAATGTGATCAAGGAGGTAAGCGGCAGCAGAGGCGATCTCA
TTCCGGTGGACAGCCTGCGGAACTCCACCAGCTTCAGGCCCTACGCCCTTCTGAACAGGAAATTTTCAAG
CTCAAGGTTCTGGAAACCCCGTTATTCATGTGTCAACCTGTCAATCAAGGACATCCTGGAGCCCAGTGCT
CCAGAACCAGAACCGGAGTGTTTTGGCTCCTTCAAAGTCTCTGATGTCGTCGATGGGAACATTCAGGGCA
GAGTGATGTTGTCAGGCATGGGAGAAGGGAAAATTTCTGGTGGGGCTGCAGTGTCTGACAGTTCCAGTGC
CTCCATGAATGTGTGTATACTGCGTGTGACTCAGAAGACCTGGGAGACCATGCAGCATGAAAGGCACCTT
CAGCAGCCTGAGAACAAAATCCTGCAACAGCTTCGGAGTCGTGGGGATGACCTGTTTGTGGTGACCGAGG
TGCTGCAGACAAAGGAGGAAGTGCAGATCACTGAGGTCCACAGCCAAGAGGGCTCAGGCCAGTTTACGCT
GCCTGGAGCTTTATGCTTGAAGGGTGAAGGCAAGGGCCACCAAAGCCGGAAGAAGATGGTGACCATTCCT
GCAGGCAGCATCCTGGCATTCCGAGTGGCCCAACTGCTTATTGGCTCTAAATGGGATATCCTTCTCGTCT
CAGATGAGAAACAGAGGACCTTTGAGCCCTCCTCAGGTGACAGAAAAGCAGTGGGCCAGAGGCACCATGG
CCTCAATGTGCTTGCTGCGCTTTGTTCCATCGGAAAGCAGCTCAGTCTCCTGTCAGATTAG
